>Addgene plasmid #68555 | pMpGWB101 | depositor full sequence | sequence record 120736 | pMpGWB101 sequence 11211 bps
TTTCACGCCCTTTTAAATATCCGATTATTCTAATAAACGCTCTTTTCTCTTAGGTTTACCCGCCAATATA
TCCTGTCAAACACTGATAGTTTAAACTGAAGGCGGGAAACGACAATCTGATCCAAGCTCAAGCTGCTCTA
GCATTCGCCATTCAGGCTGCGCAACTGTTGGGAAGGGCGATCGGTGCGGGCCTCTTCGCTATTACGCCAG
CTGGCGAAAGGGGGATGTGCTGCAAGGCGATTAAGTTGGGTAACGCCAGGGTTTTCCCAGTCACGACGTT
GTAAAACGACGGCCAGTGCCAAGCTTGGGTCTAGAGTTATCAACAAGTTTGTACAAAAAAGCTGAACGAG
AAACGTAAAATGATATAAATATCAATATATTAAATTAGATTTTGCATAAAAAACAGACTACATAATACTG
TAAAACACAACATATCCAGTCACTATGGCGGCCCCTCGAGGGGCCGCATTAGGCACCCCAGGCTTTACAC
TTTATGCTTCCGGCTCGTATAATGTGTGGATTTTGAGTTAGGATCCGGCGAGATTTTCAGGAGCTAAGGA
AGCTAAAATGGAGAAAAAAATCACTGGATATACCACCGTTGATATATCCCAATGGCATCGTAAAGAACAT
TTTGAGGCATTTCAGTCAGTTGCTCAATGTACCTATAACCAGACCGTTCAGCTGGATATTACGGCCTTTT
TAAAGACCGTAAAGAAAAATAAGCACAAGTTTTATCCGGCCTTTATTCACATTCTTGCCCGCCTGATGAA
TGCTCATCCGGAATTCCGTATGGCAATGAAAGACGGTGAGCTGGTGATATGGGATAGTGTTCACCCTTGT
TACACCGTTTTCCATGAGCAAACTGAAACGTTTTCATCGCTCTGGAGTGAATACCACGACGATTTCCGGC
AGTTTCTACACATATATTCGCAAGATGTGGCGTGTTACGGTGAAAACCTGGCCTATTTCCCTAAAGGGTT
TATTGAGAATATGTTTTTCGTCTCAGCCAATCCCTGGGTGAGTTTCACCAGTTTTGATTTAAACGTGGCC
AATATGGACAACTTCTTCGCCCCCGTTTTCACCATGGGCAAATATTATACGCAAGGCGACAAGGTGCTGA
TGCCGCTGGCGATTCAGGTTCATCATGCCGTCTGTGATGGCTTCCATGTCGGCAGAATGCTTAATGAATT
ACAACAGTACTGCGATGAGTGGCAGGGCGGGGCGTAAACGCGTGGATCCGGCTTACTAAAAGCCAGATAA
CAGTATGCGTATTTGCGCGCTGATTTTTGCGGTATAAGAATATATACTGATATGTATACCCGAAGTATGT
CAAAAAGAGGTGTGCTATGAAGCAGCGTATTACAGTGACAGTTGACAGCGACAGCTATCAGTTGCTCAAG
GCATATATGATGTCAATATCTCCGGTCTGGTAAGCACAACCATGCAGAATGAAGCCCGTCGTCTGCGTGC
CGAACGCTGGAAAGCGGAAAATCAGGAAGGGATGGCTGAGGTCGCCCGGTTTATTGAAATGAACGGCTCT
TTTGCTGACGAGAACAGGGACTGGTGAAATGCAGTTTAAGGTTTACACCTATAAAAGAGAGAGCCGTTAT
CGTCTGTTTGTGGATGTACAGAGTGATATTATTGACACGCCCGGGCGACGGATGGTGATCCCCCTGGCCA
GTGCACGTCTGCTGTCAGATAAAGTCTCCCGTGAACTTTACCCGGTGGTGCATATCGGGGATGAAAGCTG
GCGCATGATGACCACCGATATGGCCAGTGTGCCGGTCTCCGTTATCGGGGAAGAAGTGGCTGATCTCAGC
CACCGCGAAAATGACATCAAAAACGCCATTAACCTGATGTTCTGGGGAATATAAATGTCAGGCTCCCTTA
TACACAGCCAGTCTGCAGGTCGACCATAGTGACTGGATATGTTGTGTTTTACAGTATTATGTAGTCTGTT
TTTTATGCAAAATCTAATTTAATATATTGATATTTATATCATTTTACGTTTCTCGTTCAGCTTTCTTGTA
CAAAGTGGTTGATAACAGCGCTTAGAGCTCGAATTTCCCCGATCGTTCAAACATTTGGCAATAAAGTTTC
TTAAGATTGAATCCTGTTGCCGGTCTTGCGATGATTATCATATAATTTCTGTTGAATTACGTTAAGCATG
TAATAATTAACATGTAATGCATGACGTTATTTATGAGATGGGTTTTTATGATTAGAGTCCCGCAATTATA
CATTTAATACGCGATAGAAAACAAAATATAGCGCGCAAACTAGGATAAATTATCGCGCGCGGTGTCATCT
ATGTTACTAGATCGGGAATTGGTTCCGGAACCAATTCGTAATCATGGTCATAGCTGTTTCCTGTGTGAAA
TTGTTATCCGCTCACAATTCCACACAACATACGAGCCGGAAGCATAAAGTGTAAAGCCTGGGGTGCCTAA
TGAGTGAGCTAACTCACATTAGGCTGAATTAGGCGCGCCTATTTCTGAATTCAACACATTGCGGACGTTT
TTAATGTACTGAATTAACGCCGAATTAATTCGGGGGATCTGGATTTTAGTACTGGATTTTGGTTTTAGGA
ATTAGAAATTTTATTGATAGAAGTATTTTACAAATACAAATACATACTAAGGGTTTCTTATATGCTCAAC
ACATGAGCGAAACCCTATAGGAACCCTAATTCCCTTATCTGGGAACTACTCACACATTATTATGGAGAAA
CTCGAGCTTGTCGATCGACAGATCCCGGTCGGCATCTACTCTATTTCTTTGCCCTCGGACGAGTGCTGGG
GCGTCGGTTTCCACTATCGGCGAGTACTTCTACACAGCCATCGGTCCAGACGGCCGCGCTTCTGCGGGCG
ATTTGTGTACGCCCGACAGTCCCGGCTCCGGATCGGACGATTGCGTCGCATCGACCCTGCGCCCAAGCTG
CATCATCGAAATTGCCGTCAACCAAGCTCTGATAGAGTTGGTCAAGACCAATGCGGAGCATATACGCCCG
GAGTCGTGGCGATCCTGCAAGCTCCGGATGCCTCCGCTCGAAGTAGCGCGTCTGCTGCTCCATACAAGCC
AACCACGGCCTCCAGAAGAAGATGTTGGCGACCTCGTATTGGGAATCCCCGAACATCGCCTCGCTCCAGT
CAATGACCGCTGTTATGCGGCCATTGTCCGTCAGGACATTGTTGGAGCCGAAATCCGCGTGCACGAGGTG
CCGGACTTCGGGGCAGTCCTCGGCCCAAAGCATCAGCTCATCGAGAGCCTGCGCGACGGACGCACTGACG
GTGTCGTCCATCACAGTTTGCCAGTGATACACATGGGGATCAGCAATCGCGCATATGAAATCACGCCATG
TAGTGTATTGACCGATTCCTTGCGGTCCGAATGGGCCGAACCCGCTCGTCTGGCTAAGATCGGCCGCAGC
GATCGCATCCATAGCCTCCGCGACCGGTTGTAGAACAGCGGGCAGTTCGGTTTCAGGCAGGTCTTGCAAC
GTGACACCCTGTGAACGGCGGGAGATGCAATAGGTCAGGCTCTCGCTAAACTCCCCAATGTCAAGCACTT
CCGGAATCGGGAGCGCGGCCGATGCAAAGTGCCGATAAACATAACGATCTTTGTAGAAACCATCGGCGCA
GCTATTTACCCGCAGGACATATCCACGCCCTCCTACATCGAAGCTGAAAGCACGAGATTCTTCGCCCTCC
GAGAGCTGCATCAGGTCGGAGACGCTGTCGAACTTTTCGATCAGAAACTTCTCGACAGACGTCGCGGTGA
GTTCAGGCTTTTTCATATCTCATTGCCCCCCGGATCTGCGAAAGCTCGAGAGAGATAGATTTGTAGAGAG
AGACTGGTGATTTCAGCGTGTCCTCTCCAAATGAAATGAACTTCCTTATATAGAGGAAGGTCTTGCGAAG
GATAGTGGGATTGTGCGTCATCCCTTACGTCAGTGGAGATATCACATCAATCCACTTGCTTTGAAGACGT
GGTTGGAACGTCTTCTTTTTCCACGATGCTCCTCGTGGGTGGGGGTCCATCTTTGGGACCACTGTCGGCA
GAGGCATCTTGAACGATAGCCTTTCCTTTATCGCAATGATGGCATTTGTAGGTGCCACCTTCCTTTTCTA
CTGTCCTTTTGATGAAGTGACAGATAGCTGGGCAATGGAATCCGAGGAGGTTTCCCGATATTACCCTTTG
TTGAAAAGTCTCAATAGCCCTTTGGTCTTCTGAGACTGTATCTTTGATATTCTTGGAGTAGACGAGAGTG
TCGTGCTCCACCATGTTCACATCAATCCACTTGCTTTGAAGACGTGGTTGGAACGTCTTCTTTTTCCACG
ATGCTCCTCGTGGGTGGGGGTCCATCTTTGGGACCACTGTCGGCAGAGGCATCTTGAACGATAGCCTTTC
CTTTATCGCAATGATGGCATTTGTAGGTGCCACCTTCCTTTTCTACTGTCCTTTTGATGAAGTGACAGAT
AGCTGGGCAATGGAATCCGAGGAGGTTTCCCGATATTACCCTTTGTTGAAAAGTCTCAATAGCCCTTTGG
TCTTCTGAGACTGTATCTTTGATATTCTTGGAGTAGACGAGAGTGTCGTGCTCCACCATGTTGGCAAGCT
GCTCTAGCCAATACGCAAACCGAATTCAGAAATAAATTCAGCCTAATTCGGCGTTAATTCAGTACATTAA
AAACGTCCGCAATGTGTTATTAAGTTGTCTAAGCGTCAATTTGTTTACACCACAATATATCCTGCCACCA
GCCAGCCAACAGCTCCCCGACCGGCAGCTCGGCACAAAATCACCACTCGATACAGGCAGCCCATCAGTCC
GGGACGGCGTCAGCGGGAGAGCCGTTGTAAGGCGGCAGACTTTGCTCATGTTACCGATGCTATTCGGAAG
AACGGCAACTAAGCTGCCGGGTTTGAAACACGGATGATCTCGCGGAGGGTAGCATGTTGATTGTAACGAT
GACAGAGCGTTGCTGCCTGTGATCAATTCGGGCACGAACCCAGTGGACATAAGCCTGTTCGGTTCGTAAG
CTGTAATGCAAGTAGCGTATGCGCTCACGCAACTGGTCCAGAACCTTGACCGAACGCAGCGGTGGTAACG
GCGCAGTGGCGGTTTTCATGGCTTGTTATGACTGTTTTTTTGGGGTACAGTCTATGCCTCGGGCATCCAA
GCAGCAAGCGCGTTACGCCGTGGGTCGATGTTTGATGTTATGGAGCAGCAACGATGTTACGCAGCAGGGC
AGTCGCCCTAAAACAAAGTTAAACATCATGGGGGAAGCGGTGATCGCCGAAGTATCGACTCAACTATCAG
AGGTAGTTGGCGTCATCGAGCGCCATCTCGAACCGACGTTGCTGGCCGTACATTTGTACGGCTCCGCAGT
GGATGGCGGCCTGAAGCCACACAGTGATATTGATTTGCTGGTTACGGTGACCGTAAGGCTTGATGAAACA
ACGCGGCGAGCTTTGATCAACGACCTTTTGGAAACTTCGGCTTCCCCTGGAGAGAGCGAGATTCTCCGCG
CTGTAGAAGTCACCATTGTTGTGCACGACGACATCATTCCGTGGCGTTATCCAGCTAAGCGCGAACTGCA
ATTTGGAGAATGGCAGCGCAATGACATTCTTGCAGGTATCTTCGAGCCAGCCACGATCGACATTGATCTG
GCTATCTTGCTGACAAAAGCAAGAGAACATAGCGTTGCCTTGGTAGGTCCAGCGGCGGAGGAACTCTTTG
ATCCGGTTCCTGAACAGGATCTATTTGAGGCGCTAAATGAAACCTTAACGCTATGGAACTCGCCGCCCGA
CTGGGCTGGCGATGAGCGAAATGTAGTGCTTACGTTGTCCCGCATTTGGTACAGCGCAGTAACCGGCAAA
ATCGCGCCGAAGGATGTCGCTGCCGACTGGGCAATGGAGCGCCTGCCGGCCCAGTATCAGCCCGTCATAC
TTGAAGCTAGACAGGCTTATCTTGGACAAGAAGAAGATCGCTTGGCCTCGCGCGCAGATCAGTTGGAAGA
ATTTGTCCACTACGTGAAAGGCGAGATCACCAAGGTAGTCGGCAAATAATGTCTAGCTAGAAATTCGTTC
AAGCCGACGCCGCTTCGCGGCGCGGCTTAACTCAAGCGTTAGATGCACTAAGCACATAATTGCTCACAGC
CAAACTATCAGGTCAAGTCTGCTTTTATTATTTTTAAGCGTGCATAATAAGCCCTACACAAATTGGGAGA
TATATCATGCATGACCAAAATCCCTTAACGTGAGTTTTCGTTCCACTGAGCGTCAGACCCCGTAGAAAAG
ATCAAAGGATCTTCTTGAGATCCTTTTTTTCTGCGCGTAATCTGCTGCTTGCAAACAAAAAAACCACCGC
TACCAGCGGTGGTTTGTTTGCCGGATCAAGAGCTACCAACTCTTTTTCCGAAGGTAACTGGCTTCAGCAG
AGCGCAGATACCAAATACTGTCCTTCTAGTGTAGCCGTAGTTAGGCCACCACTTCAAGAACTCTGTAGCA
CCGCCTACATACCTCGCTCTGCTAATCCTGTTACCAGTGGCTGCTGCCAGTGGCGATAAGTCGTGTCTTA
CCGGGTTGGACTCAAGACGATAGTTACCGGATAAGGCGCAGCGGTCGGGCTGAACGGGGGGTTCGTGCAC
ACAGCCCAGCTTGGAGCGAACGACCTACACCGAACTGAGATACCTACAGCGTGAGCTATGAGAAAGCGCC
ACGCTTCCCGAAGGGAGAAAGGCGGACAGGTATCCGGTAAGCGGCAGGGTCGGAACAGGAGAGCGCACGA
GGGAGCTTCCAGGGGGAAACGCCTGGTATCTTTATAGTCCTGTCGGGTTTCGCCACCTCTGACTTGAGCG
TCGATTTTTGTGATGCTCGTCAGGGGGGCGGAGCCTATGGAAAAACGCCAGCAACGCGGCCTTTTTACGG
TTCCTGGCCTTTTGCTGGCCTTTTGCTCACATGTTCTTTCCTGCGTTATCCCCTGATTCTGTGGATAACC
GTATTACCGCCTTTGAGTGAGCTGATACCGCTCGCCGCAGCCGAACGACCGAGCGCAGCGAGTCAGTGAG
CGAGGAAGCGGAAGAGCGCCTGATGCGGTATTTTCTCCTTACGCATCTGTGCGGTATTTCACACCGCATA
TGGTGCACTCTCAGTACAATCTGCTCTGATGCCGCATAGTTAAGCCAGTATACACTCCGCTATCGCTACG
TGACTGGGTCATGGCTGCGCCCCGACACCCGCCAACACCCGCTGACGCGCCCTGACGGGCTTGTCTGCTC
CCGGCATCCGCTTACAGACAAGCTGTGACCGTCTCCGGGAGCTGCATGTGTCAGAGGTTTTCACCGTCAT
CACCGAAACGCGCGAGGCAGGGTGCCTTGATGTGGGCGCCGGCGGTCGAGTGGCGACGGCGCGGCTTGTC
CGCGCCCTGGTAGATTGCCTGGCCGTAGGCCAGCCATTTTTGAGCGGCCAGCGGCCGCGATAGGCCGACG
CGAAGCGGCGGGGCGTAGGGAGCGCAGCGACCGAAGGGTAGGCGCTTTTTGCAGCTCTTCGGCTGTGCGC
TGGCCAGACAGTTATGCACAGGCCAGGCGGGTTTTAAGAGTTTTAATAAGTTTTAAAGAGTTTTAGGCGG
AAAAATCGCCTTTTTTCTCTTTTATATCAGTCACTTACATGTGTGACCGGTTCCCAATGTACGGCTTTGG
GTTCCCAATGTACGGGTTCCGGTTCCCAATGTACGGCTTTGGGTTCCCAATGTACGTGCTATCCACAGGA
AAGAGACCTTTTCGACCTTTTTCCCCTGCTAGGGCAATTTGCCCTAGCATCTGCTCCGTACATTAGGAAC
CGGCGGATGCTTCGCCCTCGATCAGGTTGCGGTAGCGCATGACTAGGATCGGGCCAGCCTGCCCCGCCTC
CTCCTTCAAATCGTACTCCGGCAGGTCATTTGACCCGATCAGCTTGCGCACGGTGAAACAGAACTTCTTG
AACTCTCCGGCGCTGCCACTGCGTTCGTAGATCGTCTTGAACAACCATCTGGCTTCTGCCTTGCCTGCGG
CGCGGCGTGCCAGGCGGTAGAGAAAACGGCCGATGCCGGGATCGATCAAAAAGTAATCGGGGTGAACCGT
CAGCACGTCCGGGTTCTTGCCTTCTGTGATCTCGCGGTACATCCAATCAGCTAGCTCGATCTCGATGTAC
TCCGGCCGCCCGGTTTCGCTCTTTACGATCTTGTAGCGGCTAATCAAGGCTTCACCCTCGGATACCGTCA
CCAGGCGGCCGTTCTTGGCCTTCTTCGTACGCTGCATGGCAACGTGCGTGGTGTTTAACCGAATGCAGGT
TTCTACCAGGTCGTCTTTCTGCTTTCCGCCATCGGCTCGCCGGCAGAACTTGAGTACGTCCGCAACGTGT
GGACGGAACACGCGGCCGGGCTTGTCTCCCTTCCCTTCCCGGTATCGGTTCATGGATTCGGTTAGATGGG
AAACCGCCATCAGTACCAGGTCGTAATCCCACACACTGGCCATGCCGGCCGGCCCTGCGGAAACCTCTAC
GTGCCCGTCTGGAAGCTCGTAGCGGATCACCTCGCCAGCTCGTCGGTCACGCTTCGACAGACGGAAAACG
GCCACGTCCATGATGCTGCGACTATCGCGGGTGCCCACGTCATAGAGCATCGGAACGAAAAAATCTGGTT
GCTCGTCGCCCTTGGGCGGCTTCCTAATCGACGGCGCACCGGCTGCCGGCGGTTGCCGGGATTCTTTGCG
GATTCGATCAGCGGCCGCTTGCCACGATTCACCGGGGCGTGCTTCTGCCTCGATGCGTTGCCGCTGGGCG
GCCTGCGCGGCCTTCAACTTCTCCACCAGGTCATCACCCAGCGCCGCGCCGATTTGTACCGGGCCGGATG
GTTTGCGACCGCTCACGCCGATTCCTCGGGCTTGGGGGTTCCAGTGCCATTGCAGGGCCGGCAGACAACC
CAGCCGCTTACGCCTGGCCAACCGCCCGTTCCTCCACACATGGGGCATTCCACGGCGTCGGTGCCTGGTT
GTTCTTGATTTTCCATGCCGCCTCCTTTAGCCGCTAAAATTCATCTACTCATTTATTCATTTGCTCATTT
ACTCTGGTAGCTGCGCGATGTATTCAGATAGCAGCTCGGTAATGGTCTTGCCTTGGCGTACCGCGTACAT
CTTCAGCTTGGTGTGATCCTCCGCCGGCAACTGAAAGTTGACCCGCTTCATGGCTGGCGTGTCTGCCAGG
CTGGCCAACGTTGCAGCCTTGCTGCTGCGTGCGCTCGGACGGCCGGCACTTAGCGTGTTTGTGCTTTTGC
TCATTTTCTCTTTACCTCATTAACTCAAATGAGTTTTGATTTAATTTCAGCGGCCAGCGCCTGGACCTCG
CGGGCAGCGTCGCCCTCGGGTTCTGATTCAAGAACGGTTGTGCCGGCGGCGGCAGTGCCTGGGTAGCTCA
CGCGCTGCGTGATACGGGACTCAAGAATGGGCAGCTCGTACCCGGCCAGCGCCTCGGCAACCTCACCGCC
GATGCGCGTGCCTTTGATCGCCCGCGACACGACAAAGGCCGCTTGTAGCCTTCCATCCGTGACCTCAATG
CGCTGCTTAACCAGCTCCACCAGGTCGGCGGTGGCCCATATGTCGTAAGGGCTTGGCTGCACCGGAATCA
GCACGAAGTCGGCTGCCTTGATCGCGGACACAGCCAAGTCCGCCGCCTGGGGCGCTCCGTCGATCACTAC
GAAGTCGCGCCGGCCGATGGCCTTCACGTCGCGGTCAATCGTCGGGCGGTCGATGCCGACAACGGTTAGC
GGTTGATCTTCCCGCACGGCCGCCCAATCGCGGGCACTGCCCTGGGGATCGGAATCGACTAACAGAACAT
CGGCCCCGGCGAGTTGCAGGGCGCGGGCTAGATGGGTTGCGATGGTCGTCTTGCCTGACCCGCCTTTCTG
GTTAAGTACAGCGATAACCTTCATGCGTTCCCCTTGCGTATTTGTTTATTTACTCATCGCATCATATACG
CAGCGACCGCATGACGCAAGCTGTTTTACTCAAATACACATCACCTTTTTAGACGGCGGCGCTCGGTTTC
TTCAGCGGCCAAGCTGGCCGGCCAGGCCGCCAGCTTGGCATCAGACAAACCGGCCAGGATTTCATGCAGC
CGCACGGTTGAGACGTGCGCGGGCGGCTCGAACACGTACCCGGCCGCGATCATCTCCGCCTCGATCTCTT
CGGTAATGAAAAACGGTTCGTCCTGGCCGTCCTGGTGCGGTTTCATGCTTGTTCCTCTTGGCGTTCATTC
TCGGCGGCCGCCAGGGCGTCGGCCTCGGTCAATGCGTCCTCACGGAAGGCACCGCGCCGCCTGGCCTCGG
TGGGCGTCACTTCCTCGCTGCGCTCAAGTGCGCGGTACAGGGTCGAGCGATGCACGCCAAGCAGTGCAGC
CGCCTCTTTCACGGTGCGGCCTTCCTGGTCGATCAGCTCGCGGGCGTGCGCGATCTGTGCCGGGGTGAGG
GTAGGGCGGGGGCCAAACTTCACGCCTCGGGCCTTGGCGGCCTCGCGCCCGCTCCGGGTGCGGTCGATGA
TTAGGGAACGCTCGAACTCGGCAATGCCGGCGAACACGGTCAACACCATGCGGCCGGCCGGCGTGGTGGT
GTCGGCCCACGGCTCTGCCAGGCTACGCAGGCCCGCGCCGGCCTCCTGGATGCGCTCGGCAATGTCCAGT
AGGTCGCGGGTGCTGCGGGCCAGGCGGTCTAGCCTGGTCACTGTCACAACGTCGCCAGGGCGTAGGTGGT
CAAGCATCCTGGCCAGCTCCGGGCGGTCGCGCCTGGTGCCGGTGATCTTCTCGGAAAACAGCTTGGTGCA
GCCGGCCGCGTGCAGTTCGGCCCGTTGGTTGGTCAAGTCCTGGTCGTCGGTGCTGACGCGGGCATAGCCC
AGCAGGCCAGCGGCGGCGCTCTTGTTCATGGCGTAATGTCTCCGGTTCTAGTCGCAAGTATTCTACTTTA
TGCGACTAAAACACGCGACAAGAAAACGCCAGGAAAAGGGCAGGGCGGCAGCCTGTCGCGTAACTTAGGA
CTTGTGCGACATGTCGTTTTCAGAAGACGGCTGCACTGAACGTCAGAAGCCGACTGCACTATAGCAGCGG
AGGGGTTGGATCAAAGTACTTTGATCCCGAGGGGAACCCTGTGGTTGGCATGCACATACAAATGGACGAA
CGGATAAACCT
Features (pLannotate 1.2.2; 27 found; start..end, strand, type, name):
     54..78      -  misc_feature   RB T-DNA repeat: right border repeat from nopaline C58 T-DNA
    144..298     -  CDS            lacZα (fragment): LacZα fragment of β-galactosidase; lacZ fragment
    323..447     +  protein_bind   attR1: mutant version of attR; recombination site for the Gateway® LR reaction LR Clonase™
    484..514     +  promoter       lac UV5 promoter: E. coli lac promoter with an "up" mutation
    539..567     +  promoter       cat promoter (fragment): promoter of the E. coli cat gene encoding chloramphenicol acetyltransferase
    568..1227    +  CDS            CmR: chloramphenicol acetyltransferase; cat; confers resistance to chloramphenicol
   1406..1564    +  CDS            ccdA (fragment): CCDA_ECO57 - Also known as H, letA. Experimental evidence at protein level: Swiss-Prot protein existence level 1. Antitoxin component of a type II toxin-antitoxin (TA) system which inhibits the post-segregational killing (PSK) of plasmid-free cells, also referred to as a plasmid addiction system. Binds to and blocks the activity of CcdB; will also remove bound CcdB protein from the CcdB-GyrA complex by forming a CcdA-CcdB complex, a process termed rejuvenation. Functions as a transcriptional corepressor for the ccdAB operon, repression also requires CcdB (By similarity). From Escherichia coli
   1569..1871    +  CDS            ccdB: CCDB_ECOLI - Also known as G, letB, letD. Experimental evidence at protein level: Swiss-Prot protein existence level 1. Toxic component of a type II toxin-antitoxin (TA) system, functioning in plasmid maintainence. Responsible for the post- segregational killing (PSK) of plasmid-free cells, also referred to as a plasmid addiction system. Half-life of over 2 hours. Cell killing by CcdB is accompanied by filamentation, defects in chromosome and plasmid segregation, defects in cell division, formation of anucleate cells, decreased DNA synthesis and plasmid loss. Interferes with the activity of DN
   1915..2039    -  protein_bind   attR2: mutant version of attR; recombination site for the Gateway® LR reaction LR Clonase™
   2071..2323    +  terminator     NOS terminator: nopaline synthase terminator and poly(A) signal
   2379..2401    -  protein_bind   lac operator (fragment): The lac repressor binds to the lac operator to inhibit transcription in E. coli. This inhibition can be relieved by adding lactose or isopropyl-β-D-thiogalactopyranoside (IPTG). lac repressor encoded by lacI
   2405..2435    -  promoter       lac promoter: promoter for the E. coli lac operon
   2450..2471    -  protein_bind   CAP binding site: CAP binding activates transcription in the presence of cAMP. E. coli catabolite activator protein
   2556..2730    -  polyA_signal   CaMV poly(A) signal: cauliflower mosaic virus polyadenylation signal
   2771..3796    -  CDS            HygR: hygromycin B phosphotransferase confers resistance to hygromycin
   3863..4538    -  promoter       CaMV 35S promoter (enhanced): cauliflower mosaic virus 35S promoter with a duplicated enhancer region
   4733..4757    -  misc_feature   LB T-DNA repeat: left border repeat from nopaline C58 T-DNA
   5016..5039    +  promoter       Pc promoter (fragment): intI1 (promoter lies within the coding sequence); class 1 integron promoter
   5215..5271    +  CDS            GmR (fragment): gentamycin acetyltransferase; aacC1; confers resistance to gentamycin
   5282..6069    +  CDS            SmR (fragment): aminoglycoside adenylyltransferase (Murphy, 1985); aadA; confers resistance to spectinomycin and streptomycin
   6315..6903    +  rep_origin     ori: high-copy-number ColE1/pMB1/pBR322/pUC origin of replication
   7089..7229    -  misc_feature   bom: basis of mobility region from pBR322
   7331..7370    -  CDS            rop (fragment): Rop protein, which maintains plasmids at low copy number; rop
   7573..7767    -  rep_origin     pVS1 oriV: origin of replication for the Pseudomonas plasmid pVS1 (Heeb et al., 2000)
   7833..8906    -  CDS            pVS1 RepA: replication protein from the Pseudomonas plasmid pVS1 (Heeb et al., 2000)
   9335..9964    -  CDS            pVS1 StaA: stability protein from the Pseudomonas plasmid pVS1 (Heeb et al., 2000)
  10524..10925   -  CDS            Y4CG_SINFN (fragment): Protein inferred from homology: Swiss-Prot protein existence level 3. From Sinorhizobium fredii (strain NBRC 101917 / NGR234).
