[The description below was written by a language model from this plasmid's Addgene catalogue record and pLannotate feature annotations shown in this document.]
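Description:
pMpGWB101 is an empty Gateway destination binary vector for Agrobacterium-mediated plant transformation, designed for the liverwort Marchantia polymorpha but also usable in other plants. It was made by placing a Gateway cassette into the multiple cloning site of the pMpGWB100 backbone. The annotated full sequence is about 11.2 kb. The backbone outside the T-DNA carries a high-copy ColE1/pMB1-type origin with the pBR322 bom region for replication in E. coli. It also has the pVS1 oriV, RepA and StaA functions, which support replication and stable maintenance in Agrobacterium. An aadA gene provides spectinomycin/streptomycin resistance for bacterial selection.

Two units lie between the nopaline-type right and left T-DNA border repeats. Near the right border is the Gateway cassette: attR1 and attR2 flank a chloramphenicol resistance gene and the ccdB toxin gene, and a NOS terminator follows. The ccdB gene counter-selects against unrecombined vector after an LR reaction, which is why the empty plasmid is grown in a ccdB-tolerant strain (DB3.1) under chloramphenicol plus spectinomycin. No plant promoter or tag is annotated upstream of attR1; only remnants of the lacZα/lac promoter cloning region surround the cassette. Expression of a recombined insert would therefore seem to depend on regulatory sequence supplied by the entry clone, for example a promoter-plus-gene or genomic fragment, with the vector providing the terminator. Near the left border, in the opposite orientation, an enhanced CaMV 35S promoter drives hygromycin phosphotransferase with a CaMV poly(A) signal, allowing hygromycin selection of transformed plants. The vector belongs to a series offering four different plant selection markers.
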