Addgene plasmid #68555: pMpGWB101
Purpose: (Empty Backbone) Gateway binary vector designed for transgenic research with Marchantia polymorpha as well as other plants
Depositing lab: Takayuki Kohchi. Depositing organization: Kyoto University, Graduate School of Biostudies. Publication: Development of Gateway Binary Vector Series with Four Different Selection Markers for the Liverwort Marchantia polymorpha. Ishizaki K, Nishihama R, Ueda M, Inoue K, Ishida S, Nishimura Y, Shikanai T, Kohchi T. PLoS One. 2015 Sep 25;10(9):e0138876. doi: 10.1371/journal.pone.0138876. eCollection 2015. PONE-D-15-25288 PubMed 26406247.
Backbone
  Vector backbone: pMpGWB100
  Backbone manufacturer: Kohchi Lab., Kyoto University
  Backbone size (bp): 9502
  Modifications to backbone: Gateway cassette is cloned in the MCS.
  Vector type: Plant Expression
  Selectable markers: Hygromycin
Growth in bacteria
  Bacterial resistance: Chloramphenicol and Spectinomycin, 25 & 50 μg/mL
  Growth temperature: 37°C
  Growth strain: DB3.1
  Copy number: High Copy
Gene/Insert
  Cloning method: Gateway Cloning
Resource information
  A portion of this plasmid was derived from a plasmid made by: The Gateway cassette was provided by Tsuyoshi Nakagawa at Shimane University, Japan.
Terms and licenses: Academic/Nonprofit Terms; Industry Terms: Not Available to Industry
How to cite: pMpGWB101 was a gift from Takayuki Kohchi (Addgene plasmid # 68555 ; http://n2t.net/addgene:68555 ; RRID:Addgene_68555)
