>Addgene plasmid #68555 | pMpGWB101 | addgene partial sequence | sequence record 152497 | CAT-R 5'-GCAACTGACTGAAATGCCTC-3'
ATCAACGGTGGTATATCCAGTGATTTTTTTCTCCATTTTAGCTTCCTTAGCTCCTGAAAATCTCGACGGA
TCCTAACTCAAAATCCACACATTATACGAGCCGGAAGCATAAAGTGTAAAGCCTGGGGTGCCTAATGCGG
CCCCTCGAGGGGCCGCCATAGTGACTGGATATGTTGTGTTTTACAGTATTATGTAGTCTGTTTTTTATGC
AAAATCTAATTTAATATATTGATATTTATATCATTTTACGTTTCTCGTTCAGCTTTTTTGTACAAACTTG
TTGATAACTCTAGACCCAAGCTTGGCACTGGCCGTCGTTTTACAACGTCGTGACTGGGAAAACCCTGGCG
TTACCCAACTTAATCGCCTTGCAGCACATCCCCCTTTCGCCAGCTGGCGTAATAGCGAAGAGGCCCGCAC
CGATCGCCCTTCCCAACAGTTGCGCAGCCTGAATGGCGAATGCTAGAGCAGCTTGAGCTTGGATCAGATT
GTCGTTTCCCGCCTTCAGTTTAAACTATCAGTGTTTGACAGGATATATTGGCGGGTAAACCTAAGAGAAA
AGAGCGTTTATTAGAATAATCGGATATTTAAAAGGGCGTGAAAAGGTTTATCCGTTCGTCCATTTGTATG
TGCATGCCAACCACAGGGTTCCCCTCGGGATCAAAGTACTTTGATCCAACCCCTCCGCTGCTATAGTGCA
GTCGGCTTCTGACGTTCAGTGCAGCCGTCTTCTGAAAACGACATGTCGCACAAGTCCTAAGTTACGCGAC
AGGCTGCCGCCCTGCCCTTTTCCTGGCGTTTTCTTGTCGCGTGT
