>Addgene plasmid #68555 | pMpGWB101 | addgene partial sequence | sequence record 152498 | ccdB-Fwd 5'-GCATGATGACCACCGATATG-3'
GGCTGATCTCAGCCACCGCGAAAATGACATCAAAAACGCCATTAACCTGATGTTCTGGGGAATATAAATG
TCAGGCTCCCTTATACACAGCCAGTCTGCAGGTCGACCATAGTGACTGGATATGTTGTGTTTTACAGTAT
TATGTAGTCTGTTTTTTATGCAAAATCTAATTTAATATATTGATATTTATATCATTTTACGTTTCTCGTT
CAGCTTTCTTGTACAAAGTGGTTGATAACAGCGCTTAGAGCTCGAATTTCCCCGATCGTTCAAACATTTG
GCAATAAAGTTTCTTAAGATTGAATCCTGTTGCCGGTCTTGCGATGATTATCATATAATTTCTGTTGAAT
TACGTTAAGCATGTAATAATTAACATGTAATGCATGACGTTATTTATGAGATGGGTTTTTATGATTAGAG
TCCCGCAATTATACATTTAATACGCGATAGAAAACAAAATATAGCGCGCAAACTAGGATAAATTATCGCG
CGCGGTGTCATCTATGTTACTAGATCGGGAATTGGT
